>Addgene plasmid #77493 | SRPK1 gRNA (BRDN0001145087) | addgene full sequence | sequence record 187870 | Addgene Assembled Sequence
CCCGGGTGCAAAGATGGATAAAGTTTTAAACAGAGAGGAATCTTTGCAGCTAATGGACCTTCTAGGTCTT
GAAAGGAGTGGGAATTGGCTCCGGTGCCCGTCAGTGGGCAGAGCGCACATCGCCCACAGTCCCCGAGAAG
TTGGGGGGAGGGGTCGGCAATTGATCCGGTGCCTAGAGAAGGTGGCGCGGGGTAAACTGGGAAAGTGATG
TCGTGTACTGGCTCCGCCTTTTTCCCGAGGGTGGGGGAGAACCGTATATAAGTGCAGTAGTCGCCGTGAA
CGTTCTTTTTCGCAACGGGTTTGCCGCCAGAACACAGGTAAGTGCCGTGTGTGGTTCCCGCGGGCCTGGC
CTCTTTACGGGTTATGGCCCTTGCGTGCCTTGAATTACTTCCACCTGGCTGCAGTACGTGATTCTTGATC
CCGAGCTTCGGGTTGGAAGTGGGTGGGAGAGTTCGAGGCCTTGCGCTTAAGGAGCCCCTTCGCCTCGTGC
TTGAGTTGAGGCCTGGCCTGGGCGCTGGGGCCGCCGCGTGCGAATCTGGTGGCACCTTCGCGCCTGTCTC
GCTGCTTTCGATAAGTCTCTAGCCATTTAAAATTTTTGATGACCTGCTGCGACGCTTTTTTTCTGGCAAG
ATAGTCTTGTAAATGCGGGCCAAGATCTGCACACTGGTATTTCGGTTTTTGGGGCCGCGGGCGGCGACGG
GGCCCGTGCGTCCCAGCGCACATGTTCGGCGAGGCGGGGCCTGCGAGCGCGGCCACCGAGAATCGGACGG
GGGTAGTCTCAAGCTGGCCGGCCTGCTCTGGTGCCTGGCCTCGCGCCGCCGTGTATCGCCCCGCCCTGGG
CGGCAAGGCTGGCCCGGTCGGCACCAGTTGCGTGAGCGGAAAGATGGCCGCTTCCCGGCCCTGCTGCAGG
GAGCTCAAAATGGAGGACGCGGCGCTCGGGAGAGCGGGCGGGTGAGTCACCCACACAAAGGAAAAGGGCC
TTTCCGTCCTCAGCCGTCGCTTCATGTGACTCCACGGAGTACCGGGCGCCGTCCAGGCACCTCGATTAGT
TCTCGAGCTTTTGGAGTACGTCGTCTTTAGGTTGGGGGGAGGGGTTTTATGCGATGGAGTTTCCCCACAC
TGAGTGGGTGGAGACTGAAGTTAGGCCAGCTTGGCACTTGATGTAATTCTCCTTGGAATTTGCCCTTTTT
GAGTTTGGATCTTGGTTCATTCTCAAGCCTCAGACAGTGGTTCAAAGTTTTTTTCTTCCATTTCAGGTGT
CGTGACGTACGGCCACCATGACCGAGTACAAGCCCACGGTGCGCCTCGCCACCCGCGACGACGTCCCCAG
GGCCGTACGCACCCTCGCCGCCGCGTTCGCCGACTACCCCGCCACGCGCCACACCGTCGATCCGGACCGC
CACATCGAGCGGGTCACCGAGCTGCAAGAACTCTTCCTCACGCGCGTCGGGCTCGACATCGGCAAGGTGT
GGGTCGCGGACGACGGCGCCGCCGTGGCGGTCTGGACCACGCCGGAGAGCGTCGAAGCGGGGGCGGTGTT
CGCCGAGATCGGCCCGCGCATGGCCGAGTTGAGCGGTTCCCGGCTGGCCGCGCAGCAACAGATGGAAGGC
CTCCTGGCGCCGCACCGGCCCAAGGAGCCCGCGTGGTTCCTGGCCACCGTCGGAGTCTCGCCCGACCACC
AGGGCAAGGGTCTGGGCAGCGCCGTCGTGCTCCCCGGAGTGGAGGCGGCCGAGCGCGCCGGGGTGCCCGC
CTTCCTGGAGACCTCCGCGCCCCGCAACCTCCCCTTCTACGAGCGGCTCGGCTTCACCGTCACCGCCGAC
GTCGAGGTGCCCGAAGGACCGCGCACCTGGTGCATGACCCGCAAGCCCGGTGCCTGAACGCGTTAAGTCG
ACAATCAACCTCTGGATTACAAAATTTGTGAAAGATTGACTGGTATTCTTAACTATGTTGCTCCTTTTAC
GCTATGTGGATACGCTGCTTTAATGCCTTTGTATCATGCTATTGCTTCCCGTATGGCTTTCATTTTCTCC
TCCTTGTATAAATCCTGGTTGCTGTCTCTTTATGAGGAGTTGTGGCCCGTTGTCAGGCAACGTGGCGTGG
TGTGCACTGTGTTTGCTGACGCAACCCCCACTGGTTGGGGCATTGCCACCACCTGTCAGCTCCTTTCCGG
GACTTTCGCTTTCCCCCTCCCTATTGCCACGGCGGAACTCATCGCCGCCTGCCTTGCCCGCTGCTGGACA
GGGGCTCGGCTGTTGGGCACTGACAATTCCGTGGTGTTGTCGGGGAAATCATCGTCCTTTCCTTGGCTGC
TCGCCTGTGTTGCCACCTGGATTCTGCGCGGGACGTCCTTCTGCTACGTCCCTTCGGCCCTCAATCCAGC
GGACCTTCCTTCCCGCGGCCTGCTGCCGGCTCTGCGGCCTCTTCCGCGTCTTCGCCTTCGCCCTCAGACG
AGTCGGATCTCCCTTTGGGCCGCCTCCCCGCGTCGACTTTAAGACCAATGACTTACAAGGCAGCTGTAGA
TCTTAGCCACTTTTTAAAAGAAAAGGGGGGACTGGAAGGGCTAATTCACTCCCAACGAAGACAAGATCTG
CTTTTTGCTTGTACTGGGTCTCTCTGGTTAGACCAGATCTGAGCCTGGGAGCTCTCTGGCTAACTAGGGA
ACCCACTGCTTAAGCCTCAATAAAGCTTGCCTTGAGTGCTTCAAGTAGTGTGTGCCCGTCTGTTGTGTGA
CTCTGGTAACTAGAGATCCCTCAGACCCTTTTAGTCAGTGTGGAAAATCTCTAGCAGTACGTATAGTAGT
TCATGTCATCTTATTATTCAGTATTTATAACTTGCAAAGAAATGAATATCAGAGAGTGAGAGGAACTTGT
TTATTGCAGCTTATAATGGTTACAAATAAAGCAATAGCATCACAAATTTCACAAATAAAGCATTTTTTTC
ACTGCATTCTAGTTGTGGTTTGTCCAAACTCATCAATGTATCTTATCATGTCTGGCTCTAGCTATCCCGC
CCCTAACTCCGCCCATCCCGCCCCTAACTCCGCCCAGTTCCGCCCATTCTCCGCCCCATGGCTGACTAAT
TTTTTTTATTTATGCAGAGGCCGAGGCCGCCTCGGCCTCTGAGCTATTCCAGAAGTAGTGAGGAGGCTTT
TTTGGAGGCCTAGGGACGTACCCAATTCGCCCTATAGTGAGTCGTATTACGCGCGCTCACTGGCCGTCGT
TTTACAACGTCGTGACTGGGAAAACCCTGGCGTTACCCAACTTAATCGCCTTGCAGCACATCCCCCTTTC
GCCAGCTGGCGTAATAGCGAAGAGGCCCGCACCGATCGCCCTTCCCAACAGTTGCGCAGCCTGAATGGCG
AATGGG
[124 nt withheld, positions 3367-3490]
C
[91 nt withheld, positions 3492-3582]
A
[49 nt withheld, positions 3584-3632]
CCTTTGACGTTGGAGTCCACGTTCTTT
[37 nt withheld, positions 3660-3696]
ACCCTATCTCGGTCTATTCTTTTGATTTATAAGGGATTTTGCCGATTTCGGCCTATTGGTTAAAAAATGA
GCTGATTTAACAAAAATTTAACGCGAATTTTAACAAAATATTAACGCTTACAATTTAGGTGGCACTTTTC
GGGGAAATGTGCGCGGAACCCCTATTTGTTTATTTTTCTAAATACATTCAAATATGTATCCGCTCATGAG
ACAATAACCCTGATAAATGCTTCAATAATATTGAAAAAGGAAGAGTATGAGTATTCAACATTTCCGTGTC
GCCCTTATTCCCTTTTTTGCGGCATTTTGCCTTCCTGTTTTTGCTCACCCAGAAACGCTGGTGAAAGTAA
AAGATGCTGAAGATCAGTTGGGTGCACGAGTGGGTTACATCGAACTGGATCTCAACAGCGGTAAGATCCT
TGAGAGTTTTCGCCCCGAAGAACGTTTTCCAATGATGAGCACTTTTAAAGTTCTGCTATGTGGCGCGGTA
TTATCCCGTATTGACGCCGGGCAAGAGCAACTCGGTCGCCGCATACACTATTCTCAGAATGACTTGGTTG
AGTACTCACCAGTCACAGAAAAGCATCTTACGGATGGCATGACAGTAAGAGAATTATGCAGTGCTGCCAT
AACCATGAGTGATAACACTGCGGCCAACTTACTTCTGACAACGATCGGAGGACCGAAGGAGCTAACCGCT
TTTTTGCACAACATGGGGGATCATGTAACTCGCCTTGATCGTTGGGAACCGGAGCTGAATGAAGCCATAC
CAAACGACGAGCGTGACACCACGATGCCTGTAGCAATGGCAACAACGTTGCGCAAACTATTAACTGGCGA
ACTACTTACTCTAGCTTCCCGGCAACAATTAATAGACTGGATGGAGGCGGATAAAGTTGCAGGACCACTT
CTGCGCTCGGCCCTTCCGGCTGGCTGGTTTATTGCTGATAAATCTGGAGCCGGTGAGCGTGGGTCTCGCG
GTATCATTGCAGCACTGGGGCCAGATGGTAAGCCCTCCCGTATCGTAGTTATCTACACGACGGGGAGTCA
GGCAACTATGGATGAACGAAATAGACAGATCGCTGAGATAGGTGCCTCACTGATTAAGCATTGGTAACTG
TCAGACCAAGTTTACTCATATATACTTTAGATTGATTTAAAACTTCATTTTTAATTTAAAAGGATCTAGG
TGAAGATCCTTTTTGATAATCTCATGACCAAAATCCCTTAACGTGAGTTTTCGTTCCACTGAGCGTCAGA
CCCCGTAGAAAAGATCAAAGGATCTTCTTGAGATCCTTTTTTTCTGCGCGTAATCTGCTGCTTGCAAACA
AAAAAACCACCGCTACCAGCGGTGGTTTGTTTGCCGGATCAAGAGCTACCAACTCTTTTTCCGAAGGTAA
CTGGCTTCAGCAGAGCGCAGATACCAAATACTGTTCTTCTAGTGTAGCCGTAGTTAGGCCACCACTTCAA
GAACTCTGTAGCACCGCCTACATACCTCGCTCTGCTAATCCTGTTACCAGTGGCTGCTGCCAGTGGCGAT
AAGTCGTGTCTTACCGGGTTGGACTCAAGACGATAGTTACCGGATAAGGCGCAGCGGTCGGGCTGAACGG
GGGGTTCGTGCACACAGCCCAGCTTGGAGCGAACGACCTACACCGAACTGAGATACCTACAGCGTGAGCT
ATGAGAAAGCGCCACGCTTCCCGAAGGGAGAAAGGCGGACAGGTATCCGGTAAGCGGCAGGGTCGGAACA
GGAGAGCGCACGAGGGAGCTTCCAGGGGGAAACGCCTGGTATCTTTATAGTCCTGTCGGGTTTCGCCACC
TCTGACTTGAGCGTCGATTTTTGTGATGCTCGTCAGGGGGGCGGAGCCTATGGAAAAACGCCAGCAACGC
GGCCTTTTTACGGTTCCTGGCCTTTTGCTGGCCTTTTGCTCACATGTTCTTTCCTGCGTTATCCCCTGAT
TCTGTGGATAACCGTATTACCGCCTTTGAGTGAGCTGATACCGCTCGCCGCAGCCGAACGACCGAGCGCA
GCGAGTCAGTGAGCGAGGAAGCGGAAGAGCGCCCAATACGCAAACCGCCTCTCCCCGCGCGTTGGCCGAT
TCATTAATGCAGCTGGCACGACAGGTTTCCCGACTGGAAAGCGGGCAGTGAGCGCAACGCAATTAATGTG
AGTTAGCTCACTCATTAGGCACCCCAGGCTTTACACTTTATGCTTCCGGCTCGTATGTTGTGTGGAATTG
TGAGCGGATAACAATTTCACACAGGAAACAGCTATGACCATGATTACGCCAAGCGCGCAATTAACCCTCA
CTAAAGGGAACAAAAGCTGGAGCTGCAAGCTTAATGTAGTCTTATGCAATACTCTTGTAGTCTTGCAACA
TGGTAACGATGAGTTAGCAACATGCCTTACAAGGAGAGAAAAAGCACCGTGCATGCCGATTGGTGGAAGT
AAGGTGGTACGATCGTGCCTTATTAGGAAGGCAACAGACGGGTCTGACATGGATTGGACGAACCACTGAA
TTGCCGCATTGCAGAGATATTGTATTTAAGTGCCTAGCTCGATACATAAACGGGTCTCTCTGGTTAGACC
AGATCTGAGCCTGGGAGCTCTCTGGCTAACTAGGGAACCCACTGCTTAAGCCTCAATAAAGCTTGCCTTG
AGTGCTTCAAGTAGTGTGTGCCCGTCTGTTGTGTGACTCTGGTAACTAGAGATCCCTCAGACCCTTTTAG
TCAGTGTGGAAAATCTCTAGCAGTGGCGCCCGAACAGGGACTTGAAAGCGAAAGGGAAACCAGAGGAGCT
CTCTCGACGCAGGACTCGGCTTGCTGAAGCGCGCACGGCAAGAGGCGAGGGGCGGCGACTGGTGAGTACG
CCAAAAATTTTGACTAGCGGAGGCTAGAAGGAGAGAGATGGGTGCGAGAGCGTCAGTATTAAGCGGGGGA
GAATTAGATCGCGATGGGAAAAAATTCGGTTAAGGCCAGGGGGAAAGAAAAAATATAAATTAAAACATAT
AGTATGGGCAAGCAGGGAGCTAGAACGATTCGCAGTTAATCCTGGCCTGTTAGAAACATCAGAAGGCTGT
AGACAAATACTGGGACAGCTACAACCATCCCTTCAGACAGGATCAGAAGAACTTAGATCATTATATAATA
CAGTAGCAACCCTCTATTGTGTGCATCAAAGGATAGAGATAAAAGACACCAAGGAAGCTTTAGACAAGAT
AGAGGAAGAGCAAAACAAAAGTAAGACCACCGCACAGCAAGCGGCCGCTGATCTTCAGACCTGGAGGAGG
AGATATGAGGGACAATTGGAGAAGTGAATTATATAAATATAAAGTAGTAAAAATTGAACCATTAGGAGTA
GCACCCACCAAGGCAAAGAGAAGAGTGGTGCAGAGAGAAAAAAGAGCAGTGGGAATAGGAGCTTTGTTCC
TTGGGTTCTTGGGAGCAGCAGGAAGCACTATGGGCGCAGCGTCAATGACGCTGACGGTACAGGCCAGACA
ATTATTGTCTGGTATAGTGCAGCAGCAGAACAATTTGCTGAGGGCTATTGAGGCGCAACAGCATCTGTTG
CAACTCACAGTCTGGGGCATCAAGCAGCTCCAGGCAAGAATCCTGGCTGTGGAAAGATACCTAAAGGATC
AACAGCTCCTGGGGATTTGGGGTTGCTCTGGAAAACTCATTTGCACCACTGCTGTGCCTTGGAATGCTAG
TTGGAGTAATAAATCTCTGGAACAGATTTGGAATCACACGACCTGGATGGAGTGGGACAGAGAAATTAAC
AATTACACAAGCTTAATACACTCCTTAATTGAAGAATCGCAAAACCAGCAAGAAAAGAATGAACAAGAAT
TATTGGAATTAGATAAATGGGCAAGTTTGTGGAATTGGTTTAACATAACAAATTGGCTGTGGTATATAAA
ATTATTCATAATGATAGTAGGAGGCTTGGTAGGTTTAAGAATAGTTTTTGCTGTACTTTCTATAGTGAAT
AGAGTTAGGCAGGGATATTCACCATTATCGTTTCAGACCCACCTCCCAACCCCGAGGGGACCCAGAGAGG
GCCTATTTCCCATGATTCCTTCATATTTGCATATACGATACAAGGCTGTTAGAGAGATAATTAGAATTAA
TTTGACTGTAAACACAAAGATATTAGTACAAAATACGTGACGTAGAAAGTAATAATTTCTTGGGTAGTTT
GCAGTTTTAAAATTATGTTTTAAAATGGACTATCATATGCTTACCGTAACTTGAAAGTATTTCGATTTCT
TGGCTTTATATATCTTGTGGAAAGGACGAAACACCGCTTATGGAACGTGATACAGAGTTTTAGAGCTAGA
AATAGCAAGTTAAAATAAGGCTAGTCCGTTATCAACTTGAAAAAGTGGCACCGAGTCGGTGCTTTTTTAA
GCTTGGCGTAACTAGATCTTGAGACAAATGGCAGTATTCATCCACAATTTTAAAAGAAAAGGGGGGATTG
GGGGGTACAGTGCAGGGGAAAGAATAGTAGACATAATAGCAACAGACATACAAACTAAAGAATTACAAAA
ACAAATTACAAAAATTCAAAATTTTCGGGTTTATTACAGGGACAGCAGAGATCCACTTTGGCGCCGGCTC
GAGGGGG
Features (pLannotate 1.2.2; 29 found; start..end, strand, type, name):
     14..80      +  CDS            small t antigen (fragment): SV40 (simian virus 40) small t antigen
    106..317     +  promoter       EF-1α core promoter: core promoter for human elongation factor EF-1α
    318..1256    +  intron         EF-1α intron A: intron upstream of the start codon of human EF-1α
   1278..1877    +  CDS            PuroR (fragment): puromycin N-acetyltransferase; pac from Streptomyces; confers resistance to puromycin
   1893..2481    +  misc_feature   WPRE: woodchuck hepatitis virus posttranscriptional regulatory element
   2532..2551    +  misc_feature   cPPT/CTS (fragment): central polypurine tract and central termination sequence of HIV-1
   2553..2786    +  LTR            3' LTR (ΔU3): self-inactivating 3' long terminal repeat (LTR) from HIV-1
   2864..2985    +  polyA_signal   SV40 poly(A) signal: SV40 polyadenylation signal
   3025..3160    +  rep_origin     SV40 ori: SV40 origin of replication
   3181..3199    -  promoter       T7 promoter: promoter for bacteriophage T7 RNA polymerase
   3207..3362    +  CDS            lacZα (fragment): LacZα fragment of β-galactosidase; lacZ fragment
   3367..3795    +  rep_origin     f1 ori (sequence partly withheld): f1 bacteriophage origin of replication; arrow indicates direction of (+) strand synthesis
   3848..3952    +  promoter       AmpR promoter: bla
   3953..4813    +  CDS            AmpR: β-lactamase; bla; confers resistance to ampicillin, carbenicillin, and related antibiotics
   4984..5572    +  rep_origin     ori: high-copy-number ColE1/pMB1/pBR322/pUC origin of replication
   5755..5847    +  CDS            lacI (fragment): lac repressor; lacI; The lac repressor binds to the lac operator to inhibit transcription in E. coli. This inhibition can be relieved by adding lactose or isopropyl-β-D-thiogalactopyranoside (IPTG).
   5860..5881    +  protein_bind   CAP binding site: CAP binding activates transcription in the presence of cAMP. E. coli catabolite activator protein
   5896..5926    +  promoter       lac promoter: promoter for the E. coli lac operon
   5934..5950    +  protein_bind   lac operator: The lac repressor binds to the lac operator to inhibit transcription in E. coli. This inhibition can be relieved by adding lactose or isopropyl-β-D-thiogalactopyranoside (IPTG). lac repressor encoded by lacI
   5995..6013    +  promoter       T3 promoter: promoter for bacteriophage T3 RNA polymerase
   6041..6267    +  promoter       RSV promoter: Rous sarcoma virus enhancer/promoter
   6268..6448    +  LTR            5' LTR (truncated): truncated 5' long terminal repeat (LTR) from HIV-1
   6495..6620    +  misc_feature   HIV-1 Ψ: packaging signal of human immunodeficiency virus type 1
   6604..6967    +  CDS            HIV-1 gag (fragment): gag protein from human immunodeficiency virus 1; gag
   7113..7346    +  misc_feature   RRE: The Rev response element (RRE) of HIV-1 allows for Rev-dependent mRNA export from the nucleus to the cytoplasm.
   7723..7749    +  CDS            Rev (fragment): human immunodeficiency virus 1 (HIV-1) Rev protein; rev; enhances nuclear export of unspliced and incompletely spliced viral mRNAs
   7753..7993    +  promoter       U6 promoter: RNA polymerase III promoter for human U6 snRNA
   8023..8098    +  misc_RNA       gRNA scaffold: guide RNA scaffold for the Streptococcus pyogenes CRISPR/Cas9 system
   8154..8271    +  misc_feature   cPPT/CTS: central polypurine tract and central termination sequence of HIV-1
