[The description below was written by a language model from this plasmid's Addgene catalogue record and pLannotate feature annotations shown in this document.]
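Description:
SRPK1 gRNA (BRDN0001145087) is a third-generation lentiviral guide RNA plasmid built on the lentiGuide-Puro backbone and designed to target human SRPK1 (also known as SFRSK1) for CRISPR-Cas9 editing. In bacteria it is maintained as a high-copy plasmid through a ColE1/pUC-type origin and selected with ampicillin via the β-lactamase gene. An f1 origin, an SV40 origin and poly(A) signal, and remnants of lac and phage promoter elements are also annotated in the backbone.

The viral cassette is framed by an RSV promoter fused to a truncated HIV-1 5' LTR, which drives Tat-independent production of the genomic RNA in packaging cells, and a self-inactivating ΔU3 3' LTR that disables LTR promoter activity after integration. Between them lie the Ψ packaging signal with a partial gag sequence, the Rev response element for nuclear export of the unspliced genome, and a cPPT/CTS that aids nuclear import. The payload consists of two expression units. A human U6 RNA polymerase III promoter transcribes the SRPK1-specific spacer joined to the Streptococcus pyogenes guide RNA scaffold. Downstream, an EF-1α core promoter with its intron A drives puromycin N-acetyltransferase for selection of transduced mammalian cells, followed by a WPRE to enhance transcript expression.

The plasmid does not encode Cas9, so it must be paired with a separate Cas9 vector or used in cells that already express the nuclease. The guide was designed against the SRPK1 reference transcript and belongs to a human kinome gRNA collection, so it is suited to individual knockout of this kinase or to follow-up of screening results.
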