Addgene plasmid #77493: SRPK1 gRNA (BRDN0001145087)
Purpose: 3rd generation lentiviral gRNA plasmid targeting human SRPK1
Depositing lab: John Doench & David Root. Depositing organization: Broad Institute. Publication: Optimized sgRNA design to maximize activity and minimize off-target effects of CRISPR-Cas9. Doench JG, Fusi N, Sullender M, Hegde M, Vaimberg EW, Donovan KF, Smith I, Tothova Z, Wilen C, Orchard R, Virgin HW, Listgarten J, Root DE. Nat Biotechnol. 2016 Jan 18. doi: 10.1038/nbt.3437. PubMed 26780180.
Backbone
  Vector backbone: lentiGuide-Puro
  Backbone manufacturer: Zhang Lab (Addgene plasmid # 52963)
  Vector type: Mammalian Expression, Lentiviral, CRISPR
  Selectable markers: Puromycin
Growth in bacteria
  Bacterial resistance: Ampicillin, 100 μg/mL
  Growth temperature: 37°C
  Growth strain: DH5alpha
  Copy number: High Copy
Gene/Insert
  Gene/Insert name: SRPK1 (alt names: SRPK1; NM_003137.4)
  gRNA/shRNA sequence: CTTATGGAACGTGATACAGA
  Species: H. sapiens (human)
  Entrez Gene: SRPK1 (a.k.a. SFRSK1)
  Promoter: hU6
  Cloning method: Unknown
  Sequencing primers: 5′ U6-F; 3′ pS2-R
Terms and licenses: Academic/Nonprofit Terms; Industry Terms: Not Available to Industry
Depositor comments: The gRNA was designed to target the following Genbank reference sequence(s): NM_003137.4. Note that this plasmid does NOT contain Cas9. It should be used in conjunction with lentiCas9-Blast (Addgene #52962) or otherwise with cell lines already expressing Cas9. Browse the full kinome gRNA library at http://www.addgene.org/pooled-library/broadgpp-human-kinome/ or visit http://www.broadinstitute.org/rnai/public/ for detailed protocols and information.
How to cite: SRPK1 gRNA (BRDN0001145087) was a gift from John Doench & David Root (Addgene plasmid # 77493 ; http://n2t.net/addgene:77493 ; RRID:Addgene_77493)
