>Addgene plasmid #77493 | SRPK1 gRNA (BRDN0001145087) | depositor partial sequence | sequence record 144953 | Target Sequence
CTTATGGAACGTGATACAGA
