>Addgene plasmid #77493 | SRPK1 gRNA (BRDN0001145087) | addgene partial sequence | sequence record 187869 | hU6-F
GAAAGTAATAATTTCTTGGGTAGTTTGCAGTTTTAAAATTATGTTTTAAAATGGACTATCATATGCTTAC
CGTAACTTGAAAGTATTTCGATTTCTTGGCTTTATATATCTTGTGGAAAGGACGAAACACCGCTTATGGA
ACGTGATACAGAGTTTTAGAGCTAGAAATAGCAAGTTAAAATAAGGCTAGTCCGTTATCAACTTGAAAAA
GTGGCACCGAGTCGGTGCTTTTTTAAGCTTGGCGTAACTAGATCTTGAGACAAATGGCAGTATTCATCCA
CAATTTTAAAAGAAAAGGGGGGATTGGGGGGTACAGTGCAGGGGAAAGAATAGTAGACATAATAGCAACA
GACATACAAACTAAAGAATTACAAAAACAAATTACAAAAATTCAAAATTTTCGGGTTTATTACAGGGACA
GCAGAGATCCACTTTGGCGCCGGCTCGAGGGGGCCCGGGTGCAAAGATGGATAAAGTTTTAAACAGAGAG
GAATCTTTGCAGCTAATGGACCTTCTAGGTCTTGAAAGGAGTGGGAATTGGCTCCGGTGCCCGTCAGTGG
GCAGAGCGCA
